>Addgene plasmid #66183 | pPTDH | depositor full sequence | sequence record 112857 | pPTDH sequence 6741 bps
TTCTTGAAGACGAAAGGGCCTCGTGATACGCCTATTTTTATAGGTTAATGTCATGATAATAATGGTTTCT
TAGACGTCAGGTGGCACTTTTCGGGGAAATGTGCGCGGAACCCCTATTTGTTTATTTTTCTAAATACATT
CAAATATGTATCCGCTCATGAGACAATAACCCTGATAAATGCTTCAATAATATTGAAAAAGGAAGAGTAT
GAGTATTCAACATTTCCGTGTCGCCCTTATTCCCTTTTTTGCGGCATTTTGCCTTCCTGTTTTTGCTCAC
CCAGAAACGCTGGTGAAAGTAAAAGATGCTGAAGATCAGTTGGGTGCACGAGTGGGTTACATCGAACTGG
ATCTCAACAGCGGTAAGATCCTTGAGAGTTTTCGCCCCGAAGAACGTTTTCCAATGATGAGCACTTTTAA
AGTTCTGCTATGTGGCGCGGTATTATCCCGTGTTGACGCCGGGCAAGAGCAACTCGGTCGCCGCATACAC
TATTCTCAGAATGACTTGGTTGAGTACTCACCAGTCACAGAAAAGCATCTTACGGATGGCATGACAGTAA
GAGAATTATGCAGTGCTGCCATAACCATGAGTGATAACACTGCGGCCAACTTACTTCTGACAACGATCGG
AGGACCGAAGGAGCTAACCGCTTTTTTGCACAACATGGGGGATCATGTAACTCGCCTTGATCGTTGGGAA
CCGGAGCTGAATGAAGCCATACCAAACGACGAGCGTGACACCACGATGCCTGCAGCAATGGCAACAACGT
TGCGCAAACTATTAACTGGCGAACTACTTACTCTAGCTTCCCGGCAACAATTAATAGACTGGATGGAGGC
GGATAAAGTTGCAGGACCACTTCTGCGCTCGGCCCTTCCGGCTGGCTGGTTTATTGCTGATAAATCTGGA
GCCGGTGAGCGTGGGTCTCGCGGTATCATTGCAGCACTGGGGCCAGATGGTAAGCCCTCCCGTATCGTAG
TTATCTACACGACGGGGAGTCAGGCAACTATGGATGAACGAAATAGACAGATCGCTGAGATAGGTGCCTC
ACTGATTAAGCATTGGTAACTGTCAGACCAAGTTTACTCATATATACTTTAGATTGATTTAAAACTTCAT
TTTTAATTTAAAAGGATCTAGGTGAAGATCCTTTTTGATAATCTCATGACCAAAATCCCTTAACGTGAGT
TTTCGTTCCACTGAGCGTCAGACCCCGTAGAAAAGATCAAAGGATCTTCTTGAGATCCTTTTTTTCTGCG
CGTAATCTGCTGCTTGCAAACAAAAAAACCACCGCTACCAGCGGTGGTTTGTTTGCCGGATCAAGAGCTA
CCAACTCTTTTTCCGAAGGTAACTGGCTTCAGCAGAGCGCAGATACCAAATACTGTCCTTCTAGTGTAGC
CGTAGTTAGGCCACCACTTCAAGAACTCTGTAGCACCGCCTACATACCTCGCTCTGCTAATCCTGTTACC
AGTGGCTGCTGCCAGTGGCGATAAGTCGTGTCTTACCGGGTTGGACTCAAGACGATAGTTACCGGATAAG
GCGCAGCGGTCGGGCTGAACGGGGGGTTCGTGCACACAGCCCAGCTTGGAGCGAACGACCTACACCGAAC
TGAGATACCTACAGCGTGAGCTATGAGAAAGCGCCACGCTTCCCGAAGGGAGAAAGGCGGACAGGTATCC
GGTAAGCGGCAGGGTCGGAACAGGAGAGCGCACGAGGGAGCTTCCAGGGGGAAACGCCTGGTATCTTTAT
AGTCCTGTCGGGTTTCGCCACCTCTGACTTGAGCGTCGATTTTTGTGATGCTCGTCAGGGGGGCGGAGCC
TATGGAAAAACGCCAGCAACGCGGCCTTTTTACGGTTCCTGGCCTTTTGCTGGCCTTTTGCTCACATGTT
CTTTCCTGCGTTATCCCCTGATTCTGTGGATAACCGTATTACCGCCTTTGAGTGAGCTGATACCGCTCGC
CGCAGCCGAACGACCGAGCGCAGCGAGTCAGTGAGCGAGGAAGCGGTTGAGCGCCTGATGCGGTATTTTC
TCCTTACGCATCTGTGCGGTATTTCACACCGCATATATGGTGCACTCTCAGTACAATCTGCTCTGATGCC
GCATAGTTAAGCCAGTATACACTCCGCTATCGCTACGTGACTGGGTCATGGCTGCGCCCCGACACCCGCC
AACACCCGCTGACGCGCCCTGACGGGCTTGTCTGCTCCCGGCATCCGCTTACAGACAAGCTGTGACCGTC
TCCGGGAGCTGCATGTGTCAGAGGTTTTCACCGTCATCACCGAAACGCGCGAGGCAGCTGCGGTAAAGCT
CATCAGCGTGGTCGTGAAGCGATTCACAGATGTCTGCCTGTTCATCCGCGTCCAGCTCGTTGAGTTTCTC
CAGAAGCGTTAATGTCTGGCTTCTGATAAAGCGGGCCATGTTAAGGGCGGTTTTTTCCTGTTTGGTCACT
GATGCCTCCGTGTAAGGGGGATTTCTGTTCATGGGGGTAATGATACCGATGAAACGAGAGAGGATGCTCA
CGATACGGGTTACTGATGATGAACATGCCCGGTTACTGGAACGTTGTGAGGGTAAACAACTGGCGGTATG
GATGCGGCGGGACCAGAGAAAAATCACTCAGGGTCAATGCCAGCGCTTCGTTAATACAGATGTAGGTGTT
CCACAGGGTAGCCAGCAGCATCCTGCGATGCAGATCCGGAACATAATGGTGCAGGGCGCTGACTTCCGCG
TTTCCAGACTTTACGAAACACGGAAACCGAAGACCATTCATGTTGTTGCTCAGGTCGCAGACGTTTTGCA
GCAGCAGTCGCTTCACGTTCGCTCGCGTATCGGTGATTCATTCTGCTAACCAGTAAGGCAACCCCGCCAG
CCTAGCCGGGTCCTCAACGACAGGAGCACGATCATGCGCACCCGTGGCCAGGACCCAACGCTGCCCGAGA
TGCGCCGCGTGCGGCTGCTGGAGATGGCGGACGCGATGGATATGTTCTGCCAAGGGTTGGTTTGCGCATT
CACAGTTCTCCGCAAGAATTGATTGGCTCCAATTCTTGGAGTGGTGAATCCGTTAGCGAGGTGCCGCCGG
CTTCCATTCAGGTCGAGGTGGCCCGGCTCCATGCACCGCGACGCAACGCGGGGAGGCAGACAAGGTATAG
GGCGGCGCCTACAATCCATGCCAACCCGTTCCATGTGCTCGCCGAGGCGGCATAAATCGCCGTGACGATC
AGCGGTCCAGTGATCGAAGTTAGGCTGGTAAGAGCCGCGAGCGATCCTTGAAGCTGTCCCTGATGGTCGT
CATCTACCTGCCTGGACAGCATGGCCTGCAACGCGGGCATCCCGATGCCGCCGGAAGCGAGAAGAATCAT
AATGGGGAAGGCCATCCAGCCTCGCGTCGCGAACGCCAGCAAGACGTAGCCCAGCGCGTCGGCCGCCATG
CCGGCGATAATGGCCTGCTTCTCGCCGAAACGTTTGGTGGCGGGACCAGTGACGAAGGCTTGAGCGAGGG
CGTGCAAGATTCCGAATACCGCAAGCGACAGGCCGATCATCGTCGCGCTCCAGCGAAAGCGGTCCTCGCC
GAAAATGACCCAGAGCGCTGCCGGCACCTGTCCTACGAGTTGCATGATAAAGAAGACAGTCATAAGTGCG
GCGACGATAGTCATGCCCCGCGCCCACCGGAAGGAGCTGACTGGGTTGAAGGCTCTCAAGGGCATCGGTC
GAGATCCCGGTGCCTAATGAGTGAGCTAACTTACATTAATTGCGTTGCGCTCACTGCCCGCTTTCCAGTC
GGGAAACCTGTCGTGCCAGCTGCATTAATGAATCGGCCAACGCGCGGGGAGAGGCGGTTTGCGTATTGGG
CGCCAGGGTGGTTTTTCTTTTCACCAGTGAGACGGGCAACAGCTGATTGCCCTTCACCGCCTGGCCCTGA
GAGAGTTGCAGCAAGCGGTCCACGCTGGTTTGCCCCAGCAGGCGAAAATCCTGTTTGATGGTGGTTAACG
GCGGGATATAACATGAGCTGTCTTCGGTATCGTCGTATCCCACTACCGAGATATCCGCACCAACGCGCAG
CCCGGACTCGGTAATGGCGCGCATTGCGCCCAGCGCCATCTGATCGTTGGCAACCAGCATCGCAGTGGGA
ACGATGCCCTCATTCAGCATTTGCATGGTTTGTTGAAAACCGGACATGGCACTCCAGTCGCCTTCCCGTT
CCGCTATCGGCTGAATTTGATTGCGAGTGAGATATTTATGCCAGCCAGCCAGACGCAGACGCGCCGAGAC
AGAACTTAATGGGCCCGCTAACAGCGCGATTTGCTGGTGACCCAATGCGACCAGATGCTCCACGCCCAGT
CGCGTACCGTCTTCATGGGAGAAAATAATACTGTTGATGGGTGTCTGGTCAGAGACATCAAGAAATAACG
CCGGAACATTAGTGCAGGCAGCTTCCACAGCAATGGCATCCTGGTCATCCAGCGGATAGTTAATGATCAG
CCCACTGACGCGTTGCGCGAGAAGATTGTGCACCGCCGCTTTACAGGCTTCGACGCCGCTTCGTTCTACC
ATCGACACCACCACGCTGGCACCCAGTTGATCGGCGCGAGATTTAATCGCCGCGACAATTTGCGACGGCG
CGTGCAGGGCCAGACTGGAGGTGGCAACGCCAATCAGCAACGACTGTTTGCCCGCCAGTTGTTGTGCCAC
GCGGTTGGGAATGTAATTCAGCTCCGCCATCGCCGCTTCCACTTTTTCCCGCGTTTTCGCAGAAACGTGG
CTGGCCTGGTTCACCACGCGGGAAACGGTCTGATAAGAGACACCGGCATACTCTGCGACATCGTATAACG
TTACTGGTTTCACATTCACCACCCTGAATTGACTCTCTTCCGGGCGCTATCATGCCATACCGCGAAAGGT
TTTGCGCCATTCGATGGTGTCCGGGATCTCGACGCTCTCCCTTATGCGACTCCTGCATTAGGAAGCAGCC
CAGTAGTAGGTTGAGGCCGTTGAGCACCGCCGCCGCAAGGAATGGTGCATGCAAGGAGATGGCGCCCAAC
AGTCCCCCGGCCACGGGGCCTGCCACCATACCCACGCCGAAACAAGCGCTCATGAGCCCGAAGTGGCGAG
CCCGATCTTCCCCATCGGTGATGTCGGCGATATAGGCGCCAGCAACCGCACCTGTGGCGCCGGTGATGCC
GGCCACGATGCGTCCGGCGTAGAGGATCGAGATCTCGATCCCGCGAAATTAATACGACTCACTATAGGGG
AATTGTGAGCGGATAACAATTCCCCTCTAGAAATAATTTTGTTTAACTTTAAGAAGGAGATATACCATGG
GCAGCAGCCATCATCATCATCATCACAGCAGCGGCCTGGTGCCGCGCGGCAGCCATATGCTGCCGAAACT
GGTGATCACCCACCGCGTTCATGATGAAATTCTGCAGCTGCTGGCGCCGCATTGCGAACTGATGACCAAC
CAGACCGATAGCACCCTGACCCGCGAAGAAATTCTGCGCCGTTGCCGCGATGCGCAGGCCATGATGGCGT
TTATGCCGGATCGCGTGGATGCGGATTTTCTGCAGGCGTGCCCGGAACTGCGTGTGGTTGGCTGTGCGCT
GAAAGGCTTTGATAACTTTGATGTTGATGCGTGTACCGCCCGTGGTGTGTGGCTGACCTTTGTGCCGGAT
CTGCTGACCGTGCCGACCGCGGAACTGGCGATTGGTCTGGCGGTGGGCCTGGGTCGCCATCTGCGTGCGG
CGGATGCGTTTGTGCGCAGCGGCGAATTTCAGGGCTGGCAGCCGCAGTTTTATGGCACCGGCCTGGATAA
TGCGACCGTTGGCATTCTGGGTATGGGTGCCATTGGCCTGGCGATGGCCGATCGCCTGCAGGGCTGGGGC
GCCACCCTGCAGTATCATGCGCGCAAAGCGCTGGATACCCAGACCGAACAGCGCCTGGGCCTGCGTCAGG
TGGCGTGTAGCGAACTGTTTGCCAGCAGCGATTTTATTCTGCTGGCGCTGCCGCTGAACGCGGATACCCA
GCACCTGGTGAATGCGGAACTGCTGGCGCTGGTTCGCCCGGGTGCCCTGCTGGTTAATCCGTGCCGTGGC
AGCGTTGTGGATGAAGCGGCGGTTCTGGCGGCGCTGGAACGTGGTCAGCTGGGTGGTTATGCGGCCGATG
TGTTTGAAATGGAAGATTGGGCGCGTGCGGATCGCCCGCGCCTGATTGATCCGGCGCTGCTGGCCCACCC
GAACACCCTGTTTACCCCGCATATTGGCAGCGCGGTGCGCGCGGTGCGTCTGGAAATCGAACGCTGCGCC
GCGCAGAACATTATTCAGGTTCTGGCGGGTGCCCGCCCGATTAATGCGGCCAACCGTCTGCCGAAAGCGG
AACCGGCGGCGTGCAGCTCTGGCCTGCCGGCGACCGGTGGCTGATGAGGATCCGGCTGCTAACAAAGCCC
GAAAGGAAGCTGAGTTGGCTGCTGCCACCGCTGAGCAATAACTAGCATAACCCCTTGGGGCCTCTAAACG
GGTCTTGAGGGGTTTTTTGCTGAAAGGAGGAACTATATCCGGATATCCCGCAAGAGGCCCGGCAGTACCG
GCATAACCAAGCCTATGCCTACAGCATCCAGGGTGACGGTGCCGAGGATGACGATGAGCGCATTGTTAGA
TTTCATACACGGTGCCTGACTGCGTTAGCAATTTAACTGTGATAAACTACCGCATTAAAGCTTATCGATG
ATAAGCTGTCAAACATGAGAA
Features (pLannotate 1.2.2; 21 found; start..end, strand, type, name):
    104..208     +  promoter       AmpR promoter: bla
    209..1069    +  CDS            AmpR: β-lactamase; bla; confers resistance to ampicillin, carbenicillin, and related antibiotics
   1240..1828    +  rep_origin     ori: high-copy-number ColE1/pMB1/pBR322/pUC origin of replication
   2014..2156    -  misc_feature   bom: basis of mobility region from pBR322
   2258..2449    -  CDS            rop: Rop protein, which maintains plasmids at low copy number; rop
   2466..2846    +  CDS            YPB1_ECOLX: Protein predicted: Swiss-Prot protein existence level 4. From Escherichia coli.
   3088..3712    -  CDS            TcR (fragment): tetracycline efflux protein; tet; confers resistance to tetracycline
   3727..3748    -  protein_bind   CAP binding site: CAP binding activates transcription in the presence of cAMP. E. coli catabolite activator protein
   3761..4843    -  CDS            lacI: lac repressor; lacI; The lac repressor binds to the lac operator to inhibit transcription in E. coli. This inhibition can be relieved by adding lactose or isopropyl-β-D-thiogalactopyranoside (IPTG).
   4844..4921    -  promoter       lacI promoter: lacI
   4929..5208    -  CDS            TcR (fragment): tetracycline efflux protein; tet; confers resistance to tetracycline
   5230..5248    +  promoter       T7 promoter: promoter for bacteriophage T7 RNA polymerase
   5249..5273    +  protein_bind   lac operator: The lac repressor binds to the lac operator to inhibit transcription in E. coli. This inhibition can be relieved by adding lactose or isopropyl-β-D-thiogalactopyranoside (IPTG). lac repressor encoded by lacI
   5288..5310    +  RBS            RBS: efficient ribosome binding site from bacteriophage T7 gene 10 (Olins and Rangwala, 1989)
   5329..5345    +  CDS            capTEV™ (fragment): composite tag for in vivo biotinylation, TEV protease cleavage, and 6xHis tagging
   5356..5373    +  CDS            thrombin site: thrombin recognition and cleavage site
   5377..6384    +  CDS            ptxD: PTXD_PSEST - Experimental evidence at protein level: Swiss-Prot protein existence level 1. Catalyzes phosphite (phosphonate) oxidation. From Pseudomonas stutzeri (Pseudomonas perfectomarina).
   6425..6474    +  CDS            SET1 (fragment): solubility-enhancement tag derived from T7 phage gene 10B
   6482..6529    +  terminator     T7 terminator: transcription terminator for bacteriophage T7 RNA polymerase
   6552..6656    -  CDS            TcR (fragment): tetracycline efflux protein; tet; confers resistance to tetracycline
   6704..6732    -  promoter       tet promoter: E. coli promoter for tetracycline efflux protein gene
