[The description below was written by a language model from this plasmid's Addgene catalogue record and pLannotate feature annotations shown in this document.]
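Description:
pPTDH is a bacterial expression plasmid built on the Novagen pET-15b(+) backbone for producing phosphite dehydrogenase (PTDH, ptxD) in E. coli. It is maintained through a pBR322-type ColE1 origin accompanied by the bom region and the rop gene, which keeps copy number low, and it is selected with ampicillin via the β-lactamase gene. The backbone was altered by a depositor-introduced change that removes a SapI recognition site. Fragments annotated as tetracycline resistance and the tet promoter are non-functional remnants of the pBR322 ancestry.

The insert is a synthetic, E. coli codon-optimised ptxD coding sequence, matched by annotation to the Pseudomonas stutzeri enzyme that oxidises phosphite. It carries the substitutions E175A and A176R and is cloned between NdeI and BamHI. Transcription is driven by a T7 promoter under control of an adjacent lac operator, with the plasmid-borne lacI gene supplying repressor. Expression therefore requires a host that provides T7 RNA polymerase and is inducible with IPTG. A T7 gene 10 ribosome binding site precedes the reading frame, which starts with the backbone's N-terminal His6 tag and a thrombin cleavage site, allowing affinity purification and tag removal, and a T7 terminator closes the unit. The short hits labelled capTEV and SET1 most likely reflect the His tag and vector sequence downstream of the insert rather than real fusion partners.

The associated publication concerns a phosphite-driven, self-sufficient cytochrome P450 system, which suggests the enzyme is used for cofactor regeneration, although the record does not spell this out. The catalogue lists a total size of 6471 bp, whereas the annotated depositor sequence is 6741 nt, and the record does not resolve this discrepancy.
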