Addgene plasmid #66183: pPTDH
Purpose: Expresses phosphite dehydrogenase in E. coli
Depositing lab: Teruyuki Nagamune. Depositing organization: The University of Tokyo. Publication: Phosphite-driven Self-sufficient Cytochrome P450. Watanabe H, Hirakawa H, and Nagamune T.. ChemCatChem 2013 Dec;5(12):3835-3840 10.1002/cctc.201300445.
Backbone
  Vector backbone: pET-15b(+)
  Backbone manufacturer: Novagen
  Backbone size w/o insert (bp): 5428
  Total vector size (bp): 6471
  Modifications to backbone: A SapI recognition site (GAAGAGC) was modified to GTTGAGC.
  Vector type: Bacterial Expression
Growth in bacteria
  Bacterial resistance: Ampicillin, 100 μg/mL
  Growth temperature: 37°C
  Growth strain: DH5alpha
  Copy number: Low Copy
Gene/Insert
  Gene/Insert name: Phosphite Dehydrogenase (alt names: ptxD; phosphonate dehydrogenase; PTDH)
  Species: Synthetic; Pseudomonas
  Insert size (bp): 1043
  Mutation: E175A, A176R
  GenBank ID: WP_003118429
  Promoter: T7 promoter
  Tag / fusion protein: His6 tag (N terminal on backbone)
  Cloning method: Restriction Enzyme; 5′ cloning site NdeI (not destroyed); 3′ cloning site BamHI (not destroyed)
  Sequencing primers: 5′ T7; 3′ T7 Terminal
Terms and licenses: Academic/Nonprofit Terms; Industry Terms: Not Available to Industry
Depositor comments: Watanabe et al Chemcatchem. 2013 Dec;5(12):3835-40. doi: 10.1002/cctc.201300445. The phosphite Dehydrogenase gene was subcloned from a synthetic gene whose codons are optimized for E. coli expression.
How to cite: pPTDH was a gift from Teruyuki Nagamune (Addgene plasmid # 66183 ; http://n2t.net/addgene:66183 ; RRID:Addgene_66183)
