>Addgene plasmid #66183 | pPTDH | addgene partial sequence | sequence record 117612 | T7 5'-TAATACGACTCACTATAGGG-3'
ACAGCAGCGGCCTGGTGCCGCGCGGCAGCCATATGCTGCCGAAACTGGTGATCACCCACCGCGTTCATGA
TGAAATTCTGCAGCTGCTGGCGCCGCATTGCGAACTGATGACCAACCAGACCGATAGCACCCTGACCCGC
GAAGAAATTCTGCGCCGTTGCCGCGATGCGCAGGCCATGATGGCGTTTATGCCGGATCGCGTGGATGCGG
ATTTTCTGCAGGCGTGCCCGGAACTGCGTGTGG
