>Addgene plasmid #66183 | pPTDH | addgene partial sequence | sequence record 117613 | T7term 5'-GCTAGTTATTGCTCAGCGG-3'
TTGTTAGCAGCCGGATCCTCATCAGCCACCGGTCGCCGGCAGGCCAGAGCTGCACGCCGCCGGTTCCGCT
TTCGGCAGACGGTTGGCCGCATTAATCGGGCGGGCACCCGCCAGAACCTGAATAATGTTCTGCGCGGCGC
AGCGTTCGATTTCCAGACGCACCGCGCGCACCGCGCTGCCAATATGCGGGGTAAACAGGGTGTTCGGGTG
GGCCAGCAGCGCCGGATCAATCAGGCGCGGGCGATCCGCACGCGCCCAATCTTCCATTTCAAACACATCG
GCCGCATAACCACCCAGCTGACCACGTTCCAGCGCCGCCAGAACCGCCGCTTCATCCACAACGCTGCCAC
GGCACGGATTAACCAGCAGGGCACCCGGGCGAACCAGCGCCAGCAGTTCCGCATTCACCAGGTGCTGGGT
ATCCGCGTTCAGCGGCAGCGCCAGCAGAATAAAATCGCTGCTGGCAAACAGTTCGCTACACGCCACCTGA
CGCAGGCCCAGGCGCTGTTCGGTCTGGGTATCCAGCGCTTTGCGCGCATGATACTGCAGGGTGGCGCCCC
AGCCCTGCAGGCGATCGGCCATCGCCAGGCCAATGGCACCCATACCCAGAATGCCAACGGTCGCATTATC
CAGGCCGGTGCCATAAAACTGCGGCTGCCAGCCCTGAAATTCGCCGCTGCGCACAAACGCATCCGCCGCA
CGCAGATGGCGACCCAGGCCCACCGCCAGACCAATCGCCAGTTCCGCGGTCGGCACGGTCAGCAGATCCG
GCACAAAGGTCAGCCACACACCACGGGCGGTACACGCATCAACATCAAAGTTATCAAAGCCTTTCAGCGC
ACAGCCAACCACACGCAGTTCCGGGCACGCCTGCAGAAAATCCGCATCCACGCGATCCGGCATAAACGCC
ATCATGGCCTGCGCATCGCGGCAACGGCGCAGAATTTCTTCGCGGGTCAGGGTGCTATCGGTCTGGTTGG
TCATCAGTT
